Addgene plasmid #215693: pcDNAintron-XKR8-n3xFLAG
Purpose: Produces the XKR8 lipid scramblase with an n-terminal 3xFLAG tag
Depositing lab: Melinda Brindley. Depositing organization: University of Georgia. Publication: Ebola Virus Requires Phosphatidylserine Scrambling Activity for Efficient Budding and Optimal Infectivity. Acciani MD, Lay Mendoza MF, Havranek KE, Duncan AM, Iyer H, Linn OL, Brindley MA. J Virol. 2021 Sep 27;95(20):e0116521. doi: 10.1128/JVI.01165-21. Epub 2021 Jul 28. PubMed 34319156.
Backbone
  Vector backbone: pcDNAintron
  Backbone size w/o insert (bp): 6205
  Vector type: Mammalian Expression
  Selectable markers: Neomycin (select with G418)
Growth in bacteria
  Bacterial resistance: Ampicillin, 100 μg/mL
  Growth temperature: 37°C
  Growth strain: DH5alpha
  Copy number: High Copy
Gene/Insert
  Gene/Insert name: XKR8-n3xFLAG
  Species: H. sapiens (human)
  Insert size (bp): 1253
  Entrez Gene: XKR8 (a.k.a. XRG8, hXkr8)
  Promoter: CMV
  Tag / fusion protein: 3xFLAG (N terminal on insert)
  Cloning method: Ligation Independent Cloning
  Sequencing primers: 5′ TAATACGACTCACTATAGGG; 3′ TAGAAGGCACAGTCGAGG
Terms and licenses: Academic/Nonprofit Terms; Industry Terms: Not Available to Industry
How to cite: pcDNAintron-XKR8-n3xFLAG was a gift from Melinda Brindley (Addgene plasmid # 215693 ; http://n2t.net/addgene:215693 ; RRID:Addgene_215693)
