[The description below was written by a language model from this plasmid's Addgene catalogue record and pLannotate feature annotations shown in this document.]
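Description:
pcDNAintron-XKR8-n3xFLAG is a mammalian expression plasmid of about 7.5 kb, built on pcDNAintron, a pcDNA-style backbone that carries a rabbit β-globin intron downstream of the CMV promoter. It is propagated in E. coli from a high-copy ColE1/pUC-type origin under ampicillin selection (AmpR with its bla promoter). An f1 origin is also present. For selection in mammalian cells, an SV40 enhancer/early promoter drives the neomycin phosphotransferase gene, terminated by an SV40 poly(A) signal, which allows G418 selection of stable transfectants. Short lac promoter/operator, lacI, ble and bom fragments in the annotation appear to be backbone remnants with no evident role.

The payload is the human XKR8 coding sequence fused at its N-terminus to a 3xFLAG epitope tag, which includes an enterokinase cleavage site. Transcription runs from the human CMV immediate-early enhancer and promoter through the β-globin intron, with a small additional intron fragment and a short β-globin exon fragment upstream of the tag, and ends at the bovine growth hormone poly(A) signal. Including a spliceable intron in the 5′ region of the transcript is a common way to improve mRNA processing and expression of cDNA inserts. A T7 promoter lies between the intron and the insert and also serves as a sequencing primer site.

XKR8 is a phospholipid scramblase that promotes phosphatidylserine exposure on the cell surface and is annotated as being activated by caspase cleavage. The plasmid is intended to produce FLAG-detectable XKR8 in transfected mammalian cells, and the associated publication concerns the role of phosphatidylserine scrambling in Ebola virus budding and infectivity.
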