Features (pLannotate 1.2.2; 23 found; start..end, strand, type, name):
     28..80      -  misc_feature   bom (fragment): basis of mobility region from pBR322
    235..614     +  enhancer       CMV enhancer: human cytomegalovirus immediate early enhancer
    615..818     +  promoter       CMV promoter: human cytomegalovirus (CMV) immediate early promoter
    939..1511    +  intron         β-globin intron: intron from rabbit β-globin gene
   1566..1584    +  promoter       T7 promoter: promoter for bacteriophage T7 RNA polymerase
   1635..1675    +  intron         β-globin intron (fragment): intron from rabbit β-globin gene
   1673..1729    +  CDS            HBB (fragment): HBB_LEPEU - Experimental evidence at protein level: Swiss-Prot protein existence level 1. Involved in oxygen transport from the lung to the various peripheral tissues. From Lepus europaeus (European hare).
   1762..1827    +  CDS            3xFLAG: three tandem FLAG® epitope tags, followed by an enterokinase cleavage site
   1828..3009    +  CDS            XKR8: XKR8_HUMAN - Also known as XRG8. Experimental evidence at protein level: Swiss-Prot protein existence level 1. Promotes phosphatidylserine exposure on apoptotic cell surface, possibly by mediating phospholipid scrambling. Phosphatidylserine is a specific marker only present at the surface of apoptotic cells and acts as a specific signal for engulfment. Has no effect on calcium-induced exposure of phosphatidylserine. Activated upon caspase cleavage, suggesting that it does not act prior the onset of apoptosis. From Homo sapiens (Human).
   3066..3290    +  polyA_signal   bGH poly(A) signal: bovine growth hormone polyadenylation signal
   3294..3315    +  promoter       SV40 promoter (fragment): SV40 enhancer and early promoter
   3336..3764    +  rep_origin     f1 ori (sequence partly withheld): f1 bacteriophage origin of replication; arrow indicates direction of (+) strand synthesis
   3778..4107    +  promoter       SV40 promoter: SV40 enhancer and early promoter
   4174..4965    +  CDS            neo: KKA2_KLEPN - Also known as kan, nptII. Experimental evidence at protein level: Swiss-Prot protein existence level 1. Resistance to kanamycin, neomycin, paromomycin, ribostamycin, butirosin and gentamicin B. From Klebsiella pneumoniae.
   4989..5147    +  CDS            ble (fragment): BLE_KLEPN - Experimental evidence at protein level: Swiss-Prot protein existence level 1. Binding protein with a strong affinity to the bleomycin family of antibiotics. Binds to CL990; an antimitotic-antibiotic compound. From Klebsiella pneumoniae.
   5142..5263    +  polyA_signal   SV40 poly(A) signal: SV40 polyadenylation signal
   5336..5352    -  protein_bind   lac operator: The lac repressor binds to the lac operator to inhibit transcription in E. coli. This inhibition can be relieved by adding lactose or isopropyl-β-D-thiogalactopyranoside (IPTG). lac repressor encoded by lacI
   5360..5390    -  promoter       lac promoter: promoter for the E. coli lac operon
   5405..5426    -  protein_bind   CAP binding site: CAP binding activates transcription in the presence of cAMP. E. coli catabolite activator protein
   5439..5531    -  CDS            lacI (fragment): lac repressor; lacI; The lac repressor binds to the lac operator to inhibit transcription in E. coli. This inhibition can be relieved by adding lactose or isopropyl-β-D-thiogalactopyranoside (IPTG).
   5714..6302    -  rep_origin     ori: high-copy-number ColE1/pMB1/pBR322/pUC origin of replication
   6473..7333    -  CDS            AmpR: β-lactamase; bla; confers resistance to ampicillin, carbenicillin, and related antibiotics
   7334..7438    -  promoter       AmpR promoter: bla
>Addgene plasmid #215693 | pcDNAintron-XKR8-n3xFLAG | addgene full sequence | sequence record 426568 | Addgene NGS Result
GACGGATCGGGAGATCTCCCGATCCCCTATGGTGCACTCTCAGTACAATCTGCTCTGATGCCGCATAGTT
AAGCCAGTATCTGCTCCCTGCTTGTGTGTTGGAGGTCGCTGAGTAGTGCGCGAGCAAAATTTAAGCTACA
ACAAGGCAAGGCTTGACCGACAATTGCATGAAGAATCTGCTTAGGGTTAGGCGTTTTGCGCTGCTTCGCG
ATGTACGGGCCAGATATACGCGTTGACATTGATTATTGACTAGTTATTAATAGTAATCAATTACGGGGTC
ATTAGTTCATAGCCCATATATGGAGTTCCGCGTTACATAACTTACGGTAAATGGCCCGCCTGGCTGACCG
CCCAACGACCCCCGCCCATTGACGTCAATAATGACGTATGTTCCCATAGTAACGCCAATAGGGACTTTCC
ATTGACGTCAATGGGTGGAGTATTTACGGTAAACTGCCCACTTGGCAGTACATCAAGTGTATCATATGCC
AAGTACGCCCCCTATTGACGTCAATGACGGTAAATGGCCCGCCTGGCATTATGCCCAGTACATGACCTTA
TGGGACTTTCCTACTTGGCAGTACATCTACGTATTAGTCATCGCTATTACCATGGTGATGCGGTTTTGGC
AGTACATCAATGGGCGTGGATAGCGGTTTGACTCACGGGGATTTCCAAGTCTCCACCCCATTGACGTCAA
TGGGAGTTTGTTTTGGCACCAAAATCAACGGGACTTTCCAAAATGTCGTAACAACTCCGCCCCATTGACG
CAAATGGGCGGTAGGCGTGTACGGTGGGAGGTCTATATAAGCAGAGCTCGTTTAGTGAACCGTCAGATCG
CCTGGAGACGCCATCCACGCTGTTTTGACCTCCATAGAAGACACCGGGACCGATCCAGCCTCCGGGGGAT
CGATCCCCCCGATCCTGAGAACTTCAGGGTGAGTTTGGGGACCCTTGATTGTTCTTTCTTTTTCGCTATT
GTAAAATTCATGTTATATGGAGGGGGCAAAGTTTTCAGGGTGTTGTTTAGAATGGGAAGATGTCCCTTGT
ATCACCATGGACCCTCATGATAATTTTGTTTCTTTCACTTTCTACTCTGTTGACAACCATTGTCTCCTCT
TATTTTCTTTTCATTTTCTGTAACTTTTTCGTTAAACTTTAGCTTGCATTTGTAACGAATTTTTAAATTC
ACTTTTGTTTATTTGTCAGATTGTAAGTACTTTCTCTAATCACTTTTTTTTCAAGGCAATCAGGGTATAT
TATATTGTACTTCAGCACAGTTTTAGAGAACAATTGTTATAATTAAATGATAAGGTAGAATATTTCTGCA
TATAAATTCTGGCTGGCGTGGAAATATTCTTATTGGTAGAAACAACTACATCCTGGTCATCATCCTGCCT
TTCTCTTTATGGTTACAATGATATACACTGTTTGAGATGAGGATAAAATACTCTGAGTCCAAACCGGGCC
CCTCTGCTAACCATGTTCATGCCTTCTTCTTTTTCCTACAGCTCCTGGGCAACGTGCTGGTTATTGTGCT
GTCTCATCATTTTGGCAAAGAATTGTAATACGACTCACTATAGGGCGAATTCGGATCCACTAGTCCAGTG
TGGTGGAATTCTGCAGATCTAGAGCCTCTGCTAACCATGTTCATGCCTTCTTCTTTTTCCTACAGCTCCT
GGGCAACGTGCTGGTTATTGTGCTGTCTCATCATTTTGGCAAAGAATTCGAGCTCATCGATGCATGGTAC
CGCGGGCCATGGACTACAAAGACCATGACGGTGATTATAAAGATCATGATATCGACTACAAGGATGACGA
TGACAAGCCCTGGTCGTCCCGCGGCGCCCTCCTTCGGGACCTGGTCCTGGGCGTGCTGGGCACCGCCGCC
TTCCTGCTCGACCTGGGCACCGACCTGTGGGCCGCCGTCCAGTATGCGCTCGGCGGCCGCTACCTGTGGG
CGGCGCTGGTGCTGGCGCTGCTGGGCCTGGCCTCCGTGGCGCTGCAGCTCTTCAGCTGGCTCTGGCTGCG
CGCTGACCCTGCCGGCCTGCACGGGTCGCAGCCCCCGCGCCGCTGCCTGGCGCTGCTGCATCTCCTGCAG
CTGGGTTACCTGTACAGGTGCGTGCAGGAGCTGCGGCAGGGGCTGCTGGTGTGGCAGCAGGAGGAGCCCT
CTGAGTTTGACTTGGCCTACGCCGACTTCCTCGCCCTGGACATCAGCATGCTGCGGCTCTTCGAGACCTT
CTTGGAGACGGCACCACAGCTCACGCTGGTGCTGGCCATCATGCTGCAGAGTGGCCGGGCTGAGTACTAC
CAGTGGGTTGGCATCTGCACATCCTTCCTGGGCATCTCGTGGGCACTGCTCGACTACCACCGGGCCTTGC
GCACCTGCCTCCCCTCCAAGCCGCTCCTGGGCCTGGGCTCCTCCGTGATCTACTTCCTGTGGAACCTGCT
GCTGCTGTGGCCCCGAGTCCTGGCTGTGGCCCTGTTCTCAGCCCTCTTCCCCAGCTATGTGGCCCTGCAC
TTCCTGGGCCTGTGGCTGGTACTGCTGCTCTGGGTCTGGCTTCAGGGCACAGACTTCATGCCGGACCCCA
GCTCCGAGTGGCTGTACCGGGTGACGGTGGCCACCATCCTCTATTTCTCCTGGTTCAACGTGGCTGAGGG
CCGCACCCGAGGCCGGGCCATCATCCACTTCGCCTTCCTCCTGAGTGACAGCATTCTCCTGGTGGCCACC
TGGGTGACTCATAGCTCCTGGCTGCCCAGCGGGATTCCACTGCAGCTGTGGCTGCCTGTGGGATGCGGCT
GCTTCTTTCTGGGCCTGGCTCTGCGGCTTGTGTACTACCACTGGCTGCACCCTAGCTGCTGCTGGAAGCC
CGACCCTGACCAGGTAGACGGGGCCCGGAGTCTGCTTTCTCCAGAGGGGTATCAGCTGCCTCAGAACAGG
CGCATGACCCATTTAGCACAGAAGTTTTTCCCCAAGGCTAAGGATGAGGCTGCTTCGCCAGTGAAGGGAT
AGGTGAACGGCGCTCGAGTCTAGAGGGCCCGTTTAAACCCGCTGATCAGCCTCGACTGTGCCTTCTAGTT
GCCAGCCATCTGTTGTTTGCCCCTCCCCCGTGCCTTCCTTGACCCTGGAAGGTGCCACTCCCACTGTCCT
TTCCTAATAAAATGAGGAAATTGCATCGCATTGTCTGAGTAGGTGTCATTCTATTCTGGGGGGTGGGGTG
GGGCAGGACAGCAAGGGGGAGGATTGGGAAGACAATAGCAGGCATGCTGGGGATGCGGTGGGCTCTATGG
CTTCTGAGGCGGAAAGAACCAGCTGGGGCTCTAGGGGGTATCCCC
[124 nt withheld, positions 3336-3459]
C
[91 nt withheld, positions 3461-3551]
A
[49 nt withheld, positions 3553-3601]
CCTTTGACGTTGGAGTCCACGTTCTTT
[37 nt withheld, positions 3629-3665]
ACCCTATCTCGGTCTATTCTTTTGATTTATAAGGGATTTTGCCGATTTCGGCCTATTGGTTAAAAAATGA
GCTGATTTAACAAAAATTTAACGCGAATTAATTCTGTGGAATGTGTGTCAGTTAGGGTGTGGAAAGTCCC
CAGGCTCCCCAGCAGGCAGAAGTATGCAAAGCATGCATCTCAATTAGTCAGCAACCAGGTGTGGAAAGTC
CCCAGGCTCCCCAGCAGGCAGAAGTATGCAAAGCATGCATCTCAATTAGTCAGCAACCATAGTCCCGCCC
CTAACTCCGCCCATCCCGCCCCTAACTCCGCCCAGTTCCGCCCATTCTCCGCCCCATGGCTGACTAATTT
TTTTTATTTATGCAGAGGCCGAGGCCGCCTCTGCCTCTGAGCTATTCCAGAAGTAGTGAGGAGGCTTTTT
TGGAGGCCTAGGCTTTTGCAAAAAGCTCCCGGGAGCTTGTATATCCATTTTCGGATCTGATCAAGAGACA
GGATGAGGATCGTTTCGCATGATTGAACAAGATGGATTGCACGCAGGTTCTCCGGCCGCTTGGGTGGAGA
GGCTATTCGGCTATGACTGGGCACAACAGACAATCGGCTGCTCTGATGCCGCCGTGTTCCGGCTGTCAGC
GCAGGGGCGCCCGGTTCTTTTTGTCAAGACCGACCTGTCCGGTGCCCTGAATGAACTGCAGGACGAGGCA
GCGCGGCTATCGTGGCTGGCCACGACGGGCGTTCCTTGCGCAGCTGTGCTCGACGTTGTCACTGAAGCGG
GAAGGGACTGGCTGCTATTGGGCGAAGTGCCGGGGCAGGATCTCCTGTCATCTCACCTTGCTCCTGCCGA
GAAAGTATCCATCATGGCTGATGCAATGCGGCGGCTGCATACGCTTGATCCGGCTACCTGCCCATTCGAC
CACCAAGCGAAACATCGCATCGAGCGAGCACGTACTCGGATGGAAGCCGGTCTTGTCGATCAGGATGATC
TGGACGAAGAGCATCAGGGGCTCGCGCCAGCCGAACTGTTCGCCAGGCTCAAGGCGCGCATGCCCGACGG
CGAGGATCTCGTCGTGACCCATGGCGATGCCTGCTTGCCGAATATCATGGTGGAAAATGGCCGCTTTTCT
GGATTCATCGACTGTGGCCGGCTGGGTGTGGCGGACCGCTATCAGGACATAGCGTTGGCTACCCGTGATA
TTGCTGAAGAGCTTGGCGGCGAATGGGCTGACCGCTTCCTCGTGCTTTACGGTATCGCCGCTCCCGATTC
GCAGCGCATCGCCTTCTATCGCCTTCTTGACGAGTTCTTCTGAGCGGGACTCTGGGGTTCGAAATGACCG
ACCAAGCGACGCCCAACCTGCCATCACGAGATTTCGATTCCACCGCCGCCTTCTATGAAAGGTTGGGCTT
CGGAATCGTTTTCCGGGACGCCGGCTGGATGATCCTCCAGCGCGGGGATCTCATGCTGGAGTTCTTCGCC
CACCCCAACTTGTTTATTGCAGCTTATAATGGTTACAAATAAAGCAATAGCATCACAAATTTCACAAATA
AAGCATTTTTTTCACTGCATTCTAGTTGTGGTTTGTCCAAACTCATCAATGTATCTTATCATGTCTGTAT
ACCGTCGACCTCTAGCTAGAGCTTGGCGTAATCATGGTCATAGCTGTTTCCTGTGTGAAATTGTTATCCG
CTCACAATTCCACACAACATACGAGCCGGAAGCATAAAGTGTAAAGCCTGGGGTGCCTAATGAGTGAGCT
AACTCACATTAATTGCGTTGCGCTCACTGCCCGCTTTCCAGTCGGGAAACCTGTCGTGCCAGCTGCATTA
ATGAATCGGCCAACGCGCGGGGAGAGGCGGTTTGCGTATTGGGCGCTCTTCCGCTTCCTCGCTCACTGAC
TCGCTGCGCTCGGTCGTTCGGCTGCGGCGAGCGGTATCAGCTCACTCAAAGGCGGTAATACGGTTATCCA
CAGAATCAGGGGATAACGCAGGAAAGAACATGTGAGCAAAAGGCCAGCAAAAGGCCAGGAACCGTAAAAA
GGCCGCGTTGCTGGCGTTTTTCCATAGGCTCCGCCCCCCTGACGAGCATCACAAAAATCGACGCTCAAGT
CAGAGGTGGCGAAACCCGACAGGACTATAAAGATACCAGGCGTTTCCCCCTGGAAGCTCCCTCGTGCGCT
CTCCTGTTCCGACCCTGCCGCTTACCGGATACCTGTCCGCCTTTCTCCCTTCGGGAAGCGTGGCGCTTTC
TCATAGCTCACGCTGTAGGTATCTCAGTTCGGTGTAGGTCGTTCGCTCCAAGCTGGGCTGTGTGCACGAA
CCCCCCGTTCAGCCCGACCGCTGCGCCTTATCCGGTAACTATCGTCTTGAGTCCAACCCGGTAAGACACG
ACTTATCGCCACTGGCAGCAGCCACTGGTAACAGGATTAGCAGAGCGAGGTATGTAGGCGGTGCTACAGA
GTTCTTGAAGTGGTGGCCTAACTACGGCTACACTAGAAGAACAGTATTTGGTATCTGCGCTCTGCTGAAG
CCAGTTACCTTCGGAAAAAGAGTTGGTAGCTCTTGATCCGGCAAACAAACCACCGCTGGTAGCGGTGGTT
TTTTTGTTTGCAAGCAGCAGATTACGCGCAGAAAAAAAGGATCTCAAGAAGATCCTTTGATCTTTTCTAC
GGGGTCTGACGCTCAGTGGAACGAAAACTCACGTTAAGGGATTTTGGTCATGAGATTATCAAAAAGGATC
TTCACCTAGATCCTTTTAAATTAAAAATGAAGTTTTAAATCAATCTAAAGTATATATGAGTAAACTTGGT
CTGACAGTTACCAATGCTTAATCAGTGAGGCACCTATCTCAGCGATCTGTCTATTTCGTTCATCCATAGT
TGCCTGACTCCCCGTCGTGTAGATAACTACGATACGGGAGGGCTTACCATCTGGCCCCAGTGCTGCAATG
ATACCGCGAGACCCACGCTCACCGGCTCCAGATTTATCAGCAATAAACCAGCCAGCCGGAAGGGCCGAGC
GCAGAAGTGGTCCTGCAACTTTATCCGCCTCCATCCAGTCTATTAATTGTTGCCGGGAAGCTAGAGTAAG
TAGTTCGCCAGTTAATAGTTTGCGCAACGTTGTTGCCATTGCTACAGGCATCGTGGTGTCACGCTCGTCG
TTTGGTATGGCTTCATTCAGCTCCGGTTCCCAACGATCAAGGCGAGTTACATGATCCCCCATGTTGTGCA
AAAAAGCGGTTAGCTCCTTCGGTCCTCCGATCGTTGTCAGAAGTAAGTTGGCCGCAGTGTTATCACTCAT
GGTTATGGCAGCACTGCATAATTCTCTTACTGTCATGCCATCCGTAAGATGCTTTTCTGTGACTGGTGAG
TACTCAACCAAGTCATTCTGAGAATAGTGTATGCGGCGACCGAGTTGCTCTTGCCCGGCGTCAATACGGG
ATAATACCGCGCCACATAGCAGAACTTTAAAAGTGCTCATCATTGGAAAACGTTCTTCGGGGCGAAAACT
CTCAAGGATCTTACCGCTGTTGAGATCCAGTTCGATGTAACCCACTCGTGCACCCAACTGATCTTCAGCA
TCTTTTACTTTCACCAGCGTTTCTGGGTGAGCAAAAACAGGAAGGCAAAATGCCGCAAAAAAGGGAATAA
GGGCGACACGGAAATGTTGAATACTCATACTCTTCCTTTTTCAATATTATTGAAGCATTTATCAGGGTTA
TTGTCTCATGAGCGGATACATATTTGAATGTATTTAGAAAAATAAACAAATAGGGGTTCCGCGCACATTT
CCCCGAAAAGTGCCACCTGACGTC
